>Addgene plasmid #207142 | TPC2-D276K-G-GECO1.2 | addgene full sequence | sequence record 413484 | Addgene NGS Result
TAGTTATTAATAGTAATCAATTACGGGGTCATTAGTTCATAGCCCATATATGGAGTTCCGCGTTACATAA
CTTACGGTAAATGGCCCGCCTGGCTGACCGCCCAACGACCCCCGCCCATTGACGTCAATAATGACGTATG
TTCCCATAGTAACGCCAATAGGGACTTTCCATTGACGTCAATGGGTGGAGTATTTACGGTAAACTGCCCA
CTTGGCAGTACATCAAGTGTATCATATGCCAAGTACGCCCCCTATTGACGTCAATGACGGTAAATGGCCC
GCCTGGCATTATGCCCAGTACATGACCTTATGGGACTTTCCTACTTGGCAGTACATCTACGTATTAGTCA
TCGCTATTACCATGGTGATGCGGTTTTGGCAGTACATCAATGGGCGTGGATAGCGGTTTGACTCACGGGG
ATTTCCAAGTCTCCACCCCATTGACGTCAATGGGAGTTTGTTTTGGCACCAAAATCAACGGGACTTTCCA
AAATGTCGTAACAACTCCGCCCCATTGACGCAAATGGGCGGTAGGCGTGTACGGTGGGAGGTCTATATAA
GCAGAGCTGGTTTAGTGAACCGTCAGATCCGCTAGCGCTACCGGACTCAGATCTCGAGCTCAAGCTTACC
ATGGCGGAACCCCAGGCGGAGTCGGAGCCCCTGCTGGGCGGGGCCCGCGGCGGTGGCGGCGACTGGCCGG
CGGGGCTGACCACTTACCGCAGCATCCAAGTCGGCCCTGGTGCCGCGGCCAGGTGGGACCTCTGCATTGA
TCAGGCTGTGGTCTTCATCGAAGATGCTATTCAGTACCGCTCCATCAACCACCGGGTGGATGCCAGCTCG
ATGTGGCTTTACCGACGGTATTACTCGAACGTATGCCAACGGACTTTGAGCTTCACCATCTTCTTGATCC
TGTTTTTGGCTTTTATCGAGACCCCATCCTCACTCACCAGCACGGCGGACGTGCGCTACCGCGCTGCCCC
CTGGGAGCCGCCCTGCGGCCTGACCGAGAGTGTCGAGGTGCTCTGCCTGCTGGTCTTTGCGGCCGACCTC
TCTGTGAAGGGTTACCTGTTCGGGTGGGCCCATTTCCAGAAAAACCTTTGGCTGCTGGGCTACCTCGTGG
TGCTGGTGGTGTCTCTGGTGGACTGGACCGTGTCCCTGAGTCTCGTGTGTCATGAGCCCCTGCGGATCCG
CCGGCTTCTCCGTCCCTTCTTCCTGCTGCAGAACTCCTCTATGATGAAGAAGACCTTGAAATGCATCCGC
TGGTCGCTGCCGGAAATGGCCAGCGTCGGGCTGCTGCTGGCCATCCACCTGTGCCTCTTCACCATGTTCG
GAATGCTGCTGTTCGCTGGTGGGAAGCAGGATGATGGGCAGGACAGGGAGAGGCTGACCTACTTCCAGAA
CCTGCCTGAGTCTCTGACTTCCCTCCTGGTGCTGCTGACCACGGCCAACAACCCCAAAGTGATGATTCCT
GCGTATTCCAAGAACCGGGCCTATGCCATCTTCTTCATAGTCTTCACTGTGATAGGAAGCCTGTTTCTGA
TGAACCTGCTGACAGCCATCATCTACAGTCAGTTCCGGGGCTACCTGATGAAATCTCTCCAGACCTCGCT
GTTTCGGAGGCGGCTGGGAACCCGGGCTGCCTTTGAAGTCCTATCCTCCATGGTGGGGGAGGGAGGAGCC
TTCCCTCAGGCAGTTGGGGTGAAGCCCCAGAACTTGCTGCAGGTGCTTCAGAAGGTCCAGCTGGACAGCT
CCCACAAACAGGCCATGATGGAGAAGGTGCGTTCCTACGGCAGTGTTCTGCTGTCAGCTGAGGAGTTTCA
GAAGCTCTTCAACGAGCTTGACAGAAGTGTGGTTAAAGAGCACCCGCCGAGGCCCGAGTACCAGTCTCCG
TTTCTGCAGAGCGCCCAGTTCCTCTTCGGCCACTACTACTTTGACTACCTGGGGAACCTCATCGCCCTGG
CAAACCTGGTGTCCATTTGCGTGTTCCTGGTGCTGGATGCAGATGTGCTGCCTGCTGAGCGTGATGACTT
CATCCTGGGGATTCTCAACTGCGTCTTCATTGTGTACTACCTGTTGGAGATGCTGCTCAAGGTCTTTGCC
CTGGGCCTGCGAGGGTACCTGTCCTACCCCAGCAACGTGTTTGACGGGCTCCTCACCGTTGTCCTGCTGG
TTTTGGAGATCTCAACTCTGGCTGTGTACCGATTGCCACACCCAGGCTGGAGGCCGGAGATGGTGGGCCT
GCTGTCGCTGTGGGACATGACCCGCATGCTGAACATGCTCATCGTGTTCCGCTTCCTGCGTATCATCCCC
AGCATGAAGCCGATGGCCGTGGTGGCCAGTACCGTCCTGGGCCTGGTGCAGAACATGCGTGCTTTTGGCG
GGATCCTGGTGGTGGTCTACTACGTATTTGCCATCATTGGGATCAACTTGTTTAGAGGCGTCATTGTGGC
TCTTCCTGGAAACAGCAGCCTGGCCCCTGCCAATGGCTCGGCGCCCTGTGGGAGCTTCGAGCAGCTGGAG
TACTGGGCCAACAACTTCGATGACTTTGCGGCTGCCCTGGTCACTCTGTGGAACTTGATGGTGGTGAACA
ACTGGCAGGTGTTTCTGGATGCATATCGGCGCTACTCAGGCCCGTGGTCCAAGATCTATTTTGTATTGTG
GTGGCTGGTGTCGTCTGTCATCTGGGTCAACCTGTTTCTGGCCCTGATTCTGGAGAACTTCCTTCACAAG
TGGGACCCCCGCAGCCACCTGCAGCCCCTTGCTGGGACCCCAGAGGCCACCTACCAGATGACTGTGGAGC
TCCTGTTCAGGGATATTCTGGAGGAGCCCGAGGAGGATGAGCTCACAGAGAGGCTGAGCCAGCACCCGCA
CCTGTGGCTGTGCAGGCAGTCGACGGTACCGCGGGCCCGGGATCCACCGGTCATGGTCGACTCATCACGT
CGTAAGTGGAATAAGACAGGTCACGCAGTCAGAGCTATAGGTCGGCTGAGCTCACTCGAGAACGTCTATA
TCAAGGCCGACGAGCAGAAGAACGGCATCAAGGCGTACTTCAAGATCCGCCACAACATCGAGGGCGGCGG
CGTGCAGCTCGCCTACCACTACCAGCAGAACACCCCCATCGGCGACGGCCCCGTGCTGCTGCCCGACAAC
CACTACCTGAGCGTGCAGTCCATGCTTTCGAAAGACCCCAACGAGAAGCGCGATCACATGGTCCTGCTGG
AGTTCGTGACCGCCGCCGGGATCACTCTCGGCATGGACGAGCTGTACAAGGGCGGTACCGGAGGGAGCGA
ATCCATGGTGAGCAAGGGCGAGGAGCTGTTCACCGGGGTGGTGCCCATCCAGGTCGAGCTGGACGGCGAC
GTAAACGGCCACAAGTTCAGCGTGTCCGGCGAGGGTGAGGGCGATGCCACCTACGGCAAGCTGACCCTGA
AGTTCATCTGCACCACCGGCAAGCTGCCCGTGCCCTGGCCCACCCTCGTGACCACCCTGACCTACGGCGT
GCAGTGCTTCAGCCGCTACCCCGACCACATGAAGCAGCACGACTTCTTCAAGTCCGCCATGCCCGAAGGC
TACATCCAGGAGCGCACCATCTTCTTCAAGGGCGACGGCAACTACAAGACCCGCGCCGAGGTGAAGTTCG
AGGGCGACACCCTGGTGAACCGCATCGAGCTGAAGGGCATCGACTTCAAGGAGGACGGCAACATCCTGGG
GCACAAGCTGGAGTACAACACGCGTGACCAACTGACTGAAGAGCAGATCGCAGAATTTAAAGAGGCTTTC
TCCCTATTTGACAAGGACGGGGATGGGACGATAACAACCAAGGAGCTGGGGACGGTGATGCGGTCTCTGG
GGCAGAACCCCACAGAAGCAGAGCTGCAGGACATGATCAATGAAGTAGATGCCGACGGTGACGGCACAAT
CGACTTCCCTGAGTTCCTGACAATGATGGCAAGAAAAATGAAAGACACAGACAGTGAAGAAGAAATTAGA
GAAGCGTTCCGTGTGTTTGATAAGGACGGCAATGGCTACATCGGCGCAGCAGAGCTTCGCCACGTGATGA
CAAACCTTGGAGAGAAGTTAACAGATGAAGAGGTTGATGAAATGATCAGGGTAGCAGACATCGATGGGGA
TGGTCAGGTAAACTACGAAGAGTTTGTACAAATGATGACAGCGAAGTAAGCGGCCGCGACTCTAGATCAT
AATCAGCCATACCACATTTGTAGAGGTTTTACTTGCTTTAAAAAACCTCCCACACCTCCCCCTGAACCTG
AAACATAAAATGAATGCAATTGTTGTTGTTAACTTGTTTATTGCAGCTTATAATGGTTACAAATAAAGCA
ATAGCATCACAAATTTCACAAATAAAGCATTTTTTTCACTGCATTCTAGTTGTGGTTTGTCCAAACTCAT
CAATGTATCTTAAGGCGTAAATTGTAAGCGTTAATATTTTGTTAAAATTCGCGTTAAATTTTTGTTAAAT
CAGCTCATTTTTTAACCAATAGGCCGAAATCGGCAAAATCCCTTATAAATCAAAAGAATAGACCGAGATA
GGGT
[37 nt withheld, positions 4555-4591]
AAAGAACGTGGACTCCAACGTCAAAGG
[49 nt withheld, positions 4619-4667]
T
[91 nt withheld, positions 4669-4759]
G
[124 nt withheld, positions 4761-4884]
CAGGTGGCACTTTTCGGGGAAATGTGCGCGGAACCCCTATTTGTTTATTTTTCTAAATACATTCAAATAT
GTATCCGCTCATGAGACAATAACCCTGATAAATGCTTCAATAATATTGAAAAAGGAAGAGTCCTGAGGCG
GAAAGAACCAGCTGTGGAATGTGTGTCAGTTAGGGTGTGGAAAGTCCCCAGGCTCCCCAGCAGGCAGAAG
TATGCAAAGCATGCATCTCAATTAGTCAGCAACCAGGTGTGGAAAGTCCCCAGGCTCCCCAGCAGGCAGA
AGTATGCAAAGCATGCATCTCAATTAGTCAGCAACCATAGTCCCGCCCCTAACTCCGCCCATCCCGCCCC
TAACTCCGCCCAGTTCCGCCCATTCTCCGCCCCATGGCTGACTAATTTTTTTTATTTATGCAGAGGCCGA
GGCCGCCTCGGCCTCTGAGCTATTCCAGAAGTAGTGAGGAGGCTTTTTTGGAGGCCTAGGCTTTTGCAAA
GATCGATCAAGAGACAGGATGAGGATCGTTTCGCATGATTGAACAAGATGGATTGCACGCAGGTTCTCCG
GCCGCTTGGGTGGAGAGGCTATTCGGCTATGACTGGGCACAACAGACAATCGGCTGCTCTGATGCCGCCG
TGTTCCGGCTGTCAGCGCAGGGGCGCCCGGTTCTTTTTGTCAAGACCGACCTGTCCGGTGCCCTGAATGA
ACTGCAAGACGAGGCAGCGCGGCTATCGTGGCTGGCCACGACGGGCGTTCCTTGCGCAGCTGTGCTCGAC
GTTGTCACTGAAGCGGGAAGGGACTGGCTGCTATTGGGCGAAGTGCCGGGGCAGGATCTCCTGTCATCTC
ACCTTGCTCCTGCCGAGAAAGTATCCATCATGGCTGATGCAATGCGGCGGCTGCATACGCTTGATCCGGC
TACCTGCCCATTCGACCACCAAGCGAAACATCGCATCGAGCGAGCACGTACTCGGATGGAAGCCGGTCTT
GTCGATCAGGATGATCTGGACGAAGAGCATCAGGGGCTCGCGCCAGCCGAACTGTTCGCCAGGCTCAAGG
CGAGCATGCCCGACGGCGAGGATCTCGTCGTGACCCATGGCGATGCCTGCTTGCCGAATATCATGGTGGA
AAATGGCCGCTTTTCTGGATTCATCGACTGTGGCCGGCTGGGTGTGGCGGACCGCTATCAGGACATAGCG
TTGGCTACCCGTGATATTGCTGAAGAGCTTGGCGGCGAATGGGCTGACCGCTTCCTCGTGCTTTACGGTA
TCGCCGCTCCCGATTCGCAGCGCATCGCCTTCTATCGCCTTCTTGACGAGTTCTTCTGAGCGGGACTCTG
GGGTTCGAAATGACCGACCAAGCGACGCCCAACCTGCCATCACGAGATTTCGATTCCACCGCCGCCTTCT
ATGAAAGGTTGGGCTTCGGAATCGTTTTCCGGGACGCCGGCTGGATGATCCTCCAGCGCGGGGATCTCAT
GCTGGAGTTCTTCGCCCACCCTAGGGGGAGGCTAACTGAAACACGGAAGGAGACAATACCGGAAGGAACC
CGCGCTATGACGGCAATAAAAAGACAGAATAAAACGCACGGTGTTGGGTCGTTTGTTCATAAACGCGGGG
TTCGGTCCCAGGGCTGGCACTCTGTCGATACCCCACCGAGACCCCATTGGGGCCAATACGCCCGCGTTTC
TTCCTTTTCCCCACCCCACCCCCCAAGTTCGGGTGAAGGCCCAGGGCTCGCAGCCAACGTCGGGGCGGCA
GGCCCTGCCATAGCCTCAGGTTACTCATATATACTTTAGATTGATTTAAAACTTCATTTTTAATTTAAAA
GGATCTAGGTGAAGATCCTTTTTGATAATCTCATGACCAAAATCCCTTAACGTGAGTTTTCGTTCCACTG
AGCGTCAGACCCCGTAGAAAAGATCAAAGGATCTTCTTGAGATCCTTTTTTTCTGCGCGTAATCTGCTGC
TTGCAAACAAAAAAACCACCGCTACCAGCGGTGGTTTGTTTGCCGGATCAAGAGCTACCAACTCTTTTTC
CGAAGGTAACTGGCTTCAGCAGAGCGCAGATACCAAATACTGTTCTTCTAGTGTAGCCGTAGTTAGGCCA
CCACTTCAAGAACTCTGTAGCACCGCCTACATACCTCGCTCTGCTAATCCTGTTACCAGTGGCTGCTGCC
AGTGGCGATAAGTCGTGTCTTACCGGGTTGGACTCAAGACGATAGTTACCGGATAAGGCGCAGCGGTCGG
GCTGAACGGGGGGTTCGTGCACACAGCCCAGCTTGGAGCGAACGACCTACACCGAACTGAGATACCTACA
GCGTGAGCTATGAGAAAGCGCCACGCTTCCCGAAGGGAGAAAGGCGGACAGGTATCCGGTAAGCGGCAGG
GTCGGAACAGGAGAGCGCACGAGGGAGCTTCCAGGGGGAAACGCCTGGTATCTTTATAGTCCTGTCGGGT
TTCGCCACCTCTGACTTGAGCGTCGATTTTTGTGATGCTCGTCAGGGGGGCGGAGCCTATGGAAAAACGC
CAGCAACGCGGCCTTTTTACGGTTCCTGGCCTTTTGCTGGCCTTTTGCTCACATGTTCTTTCCTGCGTTA
TCCCCTGATTCTGTGGATAACCGTATTACCGCCATGCAT
Features (pLannotate 1.2.2; 16 found; start..end, strand, type, name):
     61..364     +  enhancer       CMV enhancer: human cytomegalovirus immediate early enhancer
    365..568     +  promoter       CMV promoter: human cytomegalovirus (CMV) immediate early promoter
    591..627     +  misc_feature   MCS (fragment): multiple cloning site
    631..2886    +  CDS            TPCN2: TPC2_HUMAN - Also known as TPC2. Experimental evidence at protein level: Swiss-Prot protein existence level 1. (Microbial infection) Required for cell entry of coronaviruses SARS-CoV and SARS-CoV-2, as well as human coronavirus EMC (HCoV-EMC) by endocytosis. From Homo sapiens (Human).
   2886..2915    +  misc_feature   MCS (fragment): multiple cloning site
   2922..4177    +  CDS            GCaMP6f (fragment): improved fluorescent protein-based calcium sensor (Chen et al., 2013)
   4195..4278    +  CDS            large T antigen (fragment): large T antigen from SV40 (simian virus 40)
   4301..4422    +  polyA_signal   SV40 poly(A) signal: SV40 polyadenylation signal
   4456..4884    -  rep_origin     f1 ori (sequence partly withheld): f1 bacteriophage origin of replication; arrow indicates direction of (+) strand synthesis
   4911..5015    +  promoter       AmpR promoter: bla
   5017..5374    +  promoter       SV40 promoter: SV40 enhancer and early promoter
   5409..6203    +  CDS            NeoR/KanR: aminoglycoside phosphotransferase from Tn5; aph(3')-II (or nptII); confers resistance to neomycin, kanamycin, and G418 (Geneticin®)
   6224..6376    +  CDS            ble (fragment): BLE_KLEPN - Experimental evidence at protein level: Swiss-Prot protein existence level 1. Binding protein with a strong affinity to the bleomycin family of antibiotics. Binds to CL990; an antimitotic-antibiotic compound. From Klebsiella pneumoniae.
   6435..6482    +  polyA_signal   HSV TK poly(A) signal: herpes simplex virus thymidine kinase polyadenylation signal (Cole and Stacy, 1985)
   6573..6589    -  polyA_signal   bGH poly(A) signal (fragment): bovine growth hormone polyadenylation signal
   6811..7399    +  rep_origin     ori: high-copy-number ColE1/pMB1/pBR322/pUC origin of replication
