[The description below was written by a language model from this plasmid's Addgene catalogue record and pLannotate feature annotations shown in this document.]
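Description:
TPC2-D276K-G-GECO1.2 is a 7.5 kb mammalian expression plasmid built on the Clontech pDendra2-N backbone. It encodes human two-pore channel 2 (TPCN2/TPC2) fused at its C terminus to the green genetically encoded calcium indicator G-GECO1.2. The 2.26 kb TPC2 coding sequence sits between retained HindIII and NotI sites, downstream of the human cytomegalovirus immediate-early enhancer and promoter. A short stretch of residual polylinker joins it to the sensor, and an SV40 polyadenylation signal terminates the transcript. The automated annotation labels the sensor region as a GCaMP6f fragment. This most likely reflects the shared GCaMP-type architecture of the two indicators (circularly permuted GFP with calmodulin and an M13 peptide) rather than a different reporter. The small "large T antigen", "ble" and bGH poly(A) fragment calls are likely residual backbone sequence or annotation artefacts rather than functional parts.

The channel carries an aspartate-to-lysine substitution at residue 276, which the record describes as making the channel pore-dead. The fusion therefore places a Ca2+ reporter on an endo-lysosomal channel that cannot itself conduct Ca2+. The record does not spell out its application. It is presumably a non-conducting control for a corresponding conducting TPC2 sensor fusion when imaging local Ca2+ signals near lysosomes, as in the associated work on NAADP-regulated channels and endo-lysosomal Ca2+ nanodomains in phagocytosis.

The plasmid is propagated in E. coli from a high-copy pUC-type origin. The Tn5 NeoR/KanR gene is driven by tandem bacterial (bla) and SV40 early promoters and ends in an HSV TK polyadenylation signal. It provides kanamycin selection in bacteria and could support G418 selection in mammalian cells. An f1 origin is also present.
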