Addgene plasmid #207142: TPC2-D276K-G-GECO1.2
Purpose: Fusion of Ca2+ reporter and pore-dead lysosomal Ca2+-permeable channel
Depositing lab: Antony Galione. Publication: NAADP-regulated two-pore channels drive phagocytosis through endo-lysosomal Ca(2+) nanodomains, calcineurin and dynamin. Davis LC, Morgan AJ, Galione A. EMBO J. 2020 Jul 15;39(14):e104058. doi: 10.15252/embj.2019104058. Epub 2020 Jun 8. PubMed 32510172.
Backbone
  Vector backbone: pDendra2-N
  Backbone manufacturer: Clontech
  Backbone size w/o insert (bp): 4000
  Total vector size (bp): 7513
  Vector type: Mammalian Expression
Growth in bacteria
  Bacterial resistance: Kanamycin, 50 μg/mL
  Growth temperature: 37°C
  Growth strain: DH5alpha
  Copy number: High Copy
Gene/Insert
  Gene/Insert name: TPC2N2 (alt name: TPC2, two-pore channel 2)
  Species: H. sapiens (human)
  Insert size (bp): 2256
  Mutation: Changed Aspartate 276 to Lysine
  GenBank ID: BC141195
  Entrez Gene: TPCN2 (a.k.a. SHEP10, TPC2)
  Promoter: CMV
  Tag / fusion protein: G-GECO1.2 (C terminal on insert)
  Cloning method: Restriction Enzyme; 5′ cloning site HindIII (not destroyed); 3′ cloning site NotI (not destroyed)
  Sequencing primers: 5′ CAACGGGACTTTCCAAAATG; 3′ gaaatttgtgatgctattgc
Terms and licenses: Academic/Nonprofit Terms; Industry Terms: Not Available to Industry
How to cite: TPC2-D276K-G-GECO1.2 was a gift from Antony Galione (Addgene plasmid # 207142 ; http://n2t.net/addgene:207142 ; RRID:Addgene_207142)
